>Addgene plasmid #233166 | pMXs-uORFx2-mNgn2x3HA-P2A-mRuby2 | addgene full sequence | sequence record 462998 | Addgene NGS Result
TCGGCGACACAGTGTGGGTCCGCCGACACCAGACTAAGAACCTAGAACCTCGCTGGAAAGGACCTTACAC
AGTCCTGCTGACCACCCCCACCGCCCTCAAAGTAGACGGCATCGCAGCTTGGATACACGCCGCCCACGTG
AAGGCTGCCGACCCCGGGGGTGGACCATCCTCTAGACTGCCGGATCTAGCTAGTTAATCGACGGTATCGA
TAAGCTATCAAACAAGTTTGTACAAAAAAGCAGGCTCCACCATGGGAACCAATTCAGTCGAGTCGACTGG
ATCCACCATGGGTTGAACCATGGGTTGAGATCCGGTACTACTGCCACCATGTTCGTCAAATCTGAGACTC
TGGAGTTGAAGGAGGAAGAGGAGGTACTGATGCTGCTGGGCTCGGCTTCCCCGGCCTCGGCGACCCTGAC
CCCGATGTCCTCCAGCGCGGACGAGGAGGAGGACGAGGAGCTGCGCCGGCCGGGCTCCGCGCGTGGGCAG
CGTGGAGCGGAAGCCGGGCAGGGGGTGCAGGGCAGTCCGGCGTCGGGTGCCGGGGGTTGCCGGCCAGGGC
GGCTGCTGGGCCTGATGCACGAGTGCAAGCGTCGCCCGTCGCGCTCACGGGCCGTCTCCCGAGGTGCCAA
GACGGCGGAGACGGTGCAGCGCATCAAGAAGACCCGCAGGCTCAAGGCCAACAACCGCGAGCGCAACCGC
ATGCACAACCTAAACGCCGCGCTGGACGCGCTGCGCGAGGTGCTGCCCACCTTCCCCGAGGATGCCAAGC
TCACGAAGATCGAGACGCTGCGCTTCGCCCACAATTACATCTGGGCGCTCACCGAGACTCTGCGCCTGGC
GGACCACTGCGCCGGCGCCGGTGGCCTCCAGGGGGCGCTCTTCACGGAGGCGGTGCTCCTGAGCCCGGGA
GCTGCGCTCGGCGCCAGCGGGGACAGCCCTTCTCCACCTTCCTCCTGGAGCTGCACCAACAGCCCGGCGT
CATCCTCCAACTCCACGTCCCCATACAGCTGCACTTTATCGCCCGCTAGCCCCGGGTCAGACGTGGACTA
CTGGCAGCCCCCACCTCCGGAGAAGCATCGTTATGCGCCTCACCTGCCCCTCGCCAGGGACTGTATCGGG
TCTGGCTCCGGATCAAGTGGTGGCAGCGGATCAGGATATCCATACGATGTACCAGACTATGCGGGATCGG
GTTACCCCTACGACGTCCCCGACTACGCCGGCTCCGGCTACCCCTACGACGTCCCTGATTATGCTGGAAG
CGGAGCTACTAACTTCAGCCTGCTGAAGCAGGCTGGAGACGTGGAGGAGAACCCTGGACCTATGGTGTCT
AAGGGCGAAGAGCTGATCAAGGAAAATATGCGTATGAAGGTGGTCATGGAAGGTTCGGTCAACGGCCACC
AATTCAAATGCACAGGTGAAGGAGAAGGCAATCCGTACATGGGAACTCAAACCATGAGGATCAAAGTCAT
CGAGGGAGGACCCCTGCCATTTGCCTTTGACATTCTTGCCACGTCGTTCATGTATGGCAGCCGTACTTTT
ATCAAGTACCCGAAAGGCATTCCTGATTTCTTTAAACAGTCCTTTCCTGAGGGTTTTACTTGGGAAAGAG
TTACGAGATACGAAGATGGTGGAGTCGTCACCGTCATGCAGGACACCAGCCTTGAGGATGGCTGTCTCGT
TTACCACGTCCAAGTCAGAGGGGTAAACTTTCCCTCCAATGGTCCCGTGATGCAGAAGAAGACCAAGGGT
TGGGAGCCTAATACAGAGATGATGTATCCAGCAGATGGTGGTCTGAGGGGATACACTCATATGGCACTGA
AAGTTGATGGTGGTGGCCATCTGTCTTGCTCTTTCGTAACAACTTACAGGTCAAAAAAGACCGTCGGGAA
CATCAAGATGCCCGGTATCCATGCCGTTGATCACCGCCTGGAAAGGTTAGAGGAAAGTGACAATGAAATG
TTCGTAGTACAACGCGAACACGCAGTTGCCAAGTTCGCCGGGCTTGGTGGTGGGATGGACGAGCTGTACA
AGTAACGCTGATATCTAGACCCAGCTTTCTTGTACAAAGTGGTTCGATAGCTTATCGATAATCAACCTCT
GGATTACAAAATTTGTGAAAGATTGACTGGTATTCTTAACTATGTTGCTCCTTTTACGCTATGTGGATAC
GCTGCTTTAATGCCTTTGTATCATGCTATTGCTTCCCGTATGGCTTTCATTTTCTCCTCCTTGTATAAAT
CCTGGTTGCTGTCTCTTTATGAGGAGTTGTGGCCCGTTGTCAGGCAACGTGGCGTGGTGTGCACTGTGTT
TGCTGACGCAACCCCCACTGGTTGGGGCATTGCCACCACCTGTCAGCTCCTTTCCGGGACTTTCGCTTTC
CCCCTCCCTATTGCCACGGCGGAACTCATCGCCGCCTGCCTTGCCCGCTGCTGGACAGGGGCTCGGCTGT
TGGGCACTGACAATTCCGTGGTGTTGTCGGGGAAATCATCGTCCTTTCCTTGGCTGCTCGCCTGTGTTGC
CACCTGGATTCTGCGCGGGACGTCCTTCTGCTACGTCCCTTCGGCCCTCAATCCAGCGGACCTTCCTTCC
CGCGGCCTGCTGCCGGCTCTGCGGCCTCTTCCGCGTCTTCGCCTTCGCCCTCAGACGAGTCGGATCTCCC
TTTGGGCCGCCTCCCCGCATCGATACCGTCGACGATAAAATAAAAGATTTTATTTAGTCTCCAGAAAAAG
GGGGGAATGAAAGACCCCACCTGTAGGTTTGGCAAGCTAGCTTAAGTAACGCCATTTTGCAAGGCATGGA
AAAATACATAACTGAGAATAGAGAAGTTCAGATCAAGGTCAGGAACAGATGGAACAGCTGAATATGGGCC
AAACAGGATATCTGTGGTAAGCAGTTCCTGCCCCGGCTCAGGGCCAAGAACAGATGGAACAGCTGAATAT
GGGCCAAACAGGATATCTGTGGTAAGCAGTTCCTGCCCCGGCTCAGGGCCAAGAACAGATGGTCCCCAGA
TGCGGTCCAGCCCTCAGCAGTTTCTAGAGAACCATCAGATGTTTCCAGGGTGCCCCAAGGACCTGAAATG
ACCCTGTGCCTTATTTGAACTAACCAATCAGTTCGCTTCTCGCTTCTGTTCGCGCGCTTCTGCTCCCCGA
GCTCAATAAAAGAGCCCACAACCCCTCACTCGGGGCGCCAGTCCTCCGATTGACTGAGTCGCCCGGGTAC
CCGTGTATCCAATAAACCCTCTTGCAGTTGCATCCGACTTGTGGTCTCGCTGTTCCTTGGGAGGGTCTCC
TCTGAGTGATTGACTACCCGTCAGCGGGGGTCTTTCACATGCAGCATGTATCAAAATTAATTTGGTTTTT
TTTCTTAAGTATTTACATTAAATGGCCATAGTTGCATTAATGAATCGGCCAACGCGCGGGGAGAGGCGGT
TTGCGTATTGGGCGCTCTTCCGCTTCCTCGCTCACTGACTCGCTGCGCTCGGTCGTTCGGCTGCGGCGAG
CGGTATCAGCTCACTCAAAGGCGGTAATACGGTTATCCACAGAATCAGGGGATAACGCAGGAAAGAACAT
GTGAGCAAAAGGCCAGCAAAAGGCCAGGAACCGTAAAAAGGCCGCGTTGCTGGCGTTTTTCCATAGGCTC
CGCCCCCCTGACGAGCATCACAAAAATCGACGCTCAAGTCAGAGGTGGCGAAACCCGACAGGACTATAAA
GATACCAGGCGTTTCCCCCTGGAAGCTCCCTCGTGCGCTCTCCTGTTCCGACCCTGCCGCTTACCGGATA
CCTGTCCGCCTTTCTCCCTTCGGGAAGCGTGGCGCTTTCTCATAGCTCACGCTGTAGGTATCTCAGTTCG
GTGTAGGTCGTTCGCTCCAAGCTGGGCTGTGTGCACGAACCCCCCGTTCAGCCCGACCGCTGCGCCTTAT
CCGGTAACTATCGTCTTGAGTCCAACCCGGTAAGACACGACTTATCGCCACTGGCAGCAGCCACTGGTAA
CAGGATTAGCAGAGCGAGGTATGTAGGCGGTGCTACAGAGTTCTTGAAGTGGTGGCCTAACTACGGCTAC
ACTAGAAGAACAGTATTTGGTATCTGCGCTCTGCTGAAGCCAGTTACCTTCGGAAAAAGAGTTGGTAGCT
CTTGATCCGGCAAACAAACCACCGCTGGTAGCGGTGGTTTTTTTGTTTGCAAGCAGCAGATTACGCGCAG
AAAAAAAGGATCTCAAGAAGATCCTTTGATCTTTTCTACGGGGTCTGACGCTCAGTGGAACGAAAACTCA
CGTTAAGGGATTTTGGTCATGAGATTATCAAAAAGGATCTTCACCTAGATCCTTTTGCGGCCGGCCGCAA
ATCAATCTAAAGTATATATGAGTAAACTTGGTCTGACAGTTACCAATGCTTAATCAGTGAGGCACCTATC
TCAGCGATCTGTCTATTTCGTTCATCCATAGTTGCCTGACTCCCCGTCGTGTAGATAACTACGATACGGG
AGGGCTTACCATCTGGCCCCAGTGCTGCAATGATACCGCGAGACCCACGCTCACCGGCTCCAGATTTATC
AGCAATAAACCAGCCAGCCGGAAGGGCCGAGCGCAGAAGTGGTCCTGCAACTTTATCCGCCTCCATCCAG
TCTATTAATTGTTGCCGGGAAGCTAGAGTAAGTAGTTCGCCAGTTAATAGTTTGCGCAACGTTGTTGCCA
TTGCTACAGGCATCGTGGTGTCACGCTCGTCGTTTGGTATGGCTTCATTCAGCTCCGGTTCCCAACGATC
AAGGCGAGTTACATGATCCCCCATGTTGTGCAAAAAAGCGGTTAGCTCCTTCGGTCCTCCGATCGTTGTC
AGAAGTAAGTTGGCCGCAGTGTTATCACTCATGGTTATGGCAGCACTGCATAATTCTCTTACTGTCATGC
CATCCGTAAGATGCTTTTCTGTGACTGGTGAGTACTCAACCAAGTCATTCTGAGAATAGTGTATGCGGCG
ACCGAGTTGCTCTTGCCCGGCGTCAATACGGGATAATACCGCGCCACATAGCAGAACTTTAAAAGTGCTC
ATCATTGGAAAACGTTCTTCGGGGCGAAAACTCTCAAGGATCTTACCGCTGTTGAGATCCAGTTCGATGT
AACCCACTCGTGCACCCAACTGATCTTCAGCATCTTTTACTTTCACCAGCGTTTCTGGGTGAGCAAAAAC
AGGAAGGCAAAATGCCGCAAAAAAGGGAATAAGGGCGACACGGAAATGTTGAATACTCATACTCTTCCTT
TTTCAATATTATTGAAGCATTTATCAGGGTTATTGTCTCATGAGCGGATACATATTTGAATGTATTTAGA
AAAATAAACAAATAGGGGTTCCGCGCACATTTCCCCGAAAAGTGCCACCTGCATAATGAAAGACCCCACC
TGTAGGTTTGGCAAGCTAGCTTAAGTAACGCCATTTTGCAAGGCATGGAAAAATACATAACTGAGAATAG
AAAAGTTCAGATCAAGGTCAGGAACAGATGGAACAGCTGAATATGGGCCAAACAGGATATCTGTGGTAAG
CAGTTCCTGCCCCGGCTCAGGGCCAAGAACAGATGGAACAGCTGAATATGGGCCAAACAGGATATCTGTG
GTAAGCAGTTCCTGCCCCGGCTCAGGGCCAAGAACAGATGGTCCCCAGATGCGGTCCAGCCCTCAGCAGT
TTCTAGAGAACCATCAGATGTTTCCAGGGTGCCCCAAGGACCTGAAATGACCCTGTGCCTTATTTGAACT
AACCAATCAGTTCGCTTCTCGCTTCTGTTCGCGCGCTTCTGCTCCCCGAGCTCAATAAAAGAGCCCACAA
CCCCTCACTCGGCGCGCCAGTCCTCCGATTGACTGAGTCGCCCGGGTACCCGTGTATCCAATAAACCCTC
TTGCAGTTGCATCCGACTTGTGGTCTCGCTGTTCCTTGGGAGGGTCTCCTCTGAGTGATTGACTACCCGT
CAGCGGGGGTCTTTCATTTGGGGGCTCGTCCGGGATCGGGAGACCCCTGCCCAGGGACCACCGACCCACC
ACCGGGAGGTAAGCTGGCCAGCAACTTATCTGTGTCTGTCCGATTGTCTAGTGTCTATGACTGATTTTAT
GCGCCTGCGTCGGTACTAGTTAGCTAACTAGCTCTGTATCTGGCGGACCCGTGGTGGAACTGACGAGTTC
GGAACACCCGGCCGCAACCCTGGGAGACGTCCCAGGGACTTCGGGGGCCGTTTTTGTGGCCCGACCTGAG
TCCAAAAATCCCGATCGTTTTGGACTCTTTGGTGCACCCCCCTAATAGGAGGGATATGTGGTTCTGGTAG
GAGACGAGAACCTAAAACAGTTCCCGCCTCCGTCTGAATTTTTGCTTTCGGTTTGGGACCGAAGCCGCGC
CGCGCGTCTTGTCTGCTGCAGCATCGTTCTGTGTTGTCTCTGTCTGACTGTGTTTCTGTATTTGTCTGAA
AATTAGGGCCAGACTGTTACCACTCCCTTAAGTTTGACCTTAGGTCACTGGAAAGATGTCGAGCGGATCG
CTCACAACCAGTCGGTAGATGTCAAGAAGAGACGTTGGGTTACCTTCTGCTCTGCAGAATGGCCAACCTT
TAACGTCGGATGGCCGCGAGACGGCACCTTTAACCGAGACCTCATCACCCAGGTTAAGATCAAGGTCTTT
TCACCTGGCCCGCATGGACACCCAGACCAGGTCCCCTACATCGTGACCTGGGAAGCCTTGGCTTTTGACC
CCCCTCCCTGGGTCAAGCCCTTTGTACACCCTAAGCCTCCGCCTCCTCTTCCTCCATCCGCCCCGTCTCT
CCCCCTTGAACCTCCTCGTTCGACCCCGCCTCGATCCTCCCTTTATCCAGCCCTCACTCCTTCTCTAGGC
GCCCCCATATGGCCATATGAGATCTTATATGGGGCACCCCCGCCCCTTGTAAACTTCCCTGACCCTGACA
TGACAAGAGTTACTAACAGCCCCTCTCTCCAAGCTCACTTACAGGCTCTCTACTTAGTCCAGCACGAAGT
CTGGAGACCTCTGGCGGCAGCCTACCAAGAACAACTGGACCGACCGGTGGTACCTCACCCTTACCGAG
Features (pLannotate 1.2.2; 17 found; start..end, strand, type, name):
    198..216     -  misc_feature   MCS (fragment): pBluescript multiple cloning site
    222..246     +  protein_bind   attB1: mutant version of attB; recombination site for the Gateway® BP reaction BP Clonase™
    329..1117    +  CDS            Neurog2: NGN2_MOUSE - Also known as Ath4a, Atoh4, Ngn2. Experimental evidence at protein level: Swiss-Prot protein existence level 1. Transcriptional regulator. Involved in neuronal differentiation. Activates transcription by binding to the E box (5'- CANNTG-3'). From Mus musculus (Mouse).
   1322..2032    +  CDS            mRuby2: mRuby2 is a basic (constitutively fluorescent) red fluorescent protein published in 2012, derived from Entacmaea quadricolor. It has moderate acid sensitivity.
   2049..2073    -  protein_bind   attB2: mutant version of attB; recombination site for the Gateway® BP reaction BP Clonase™
   2090..2678    +  misc_feature   WPRE: woodchuck hepatitis virus posttranscriptional regulatory element
   2736..2857    +  LTR            3' LTR (ΔU3) (fragment): self-inactivating 3' long terminal repeat (LTR) from Moloney murine leukemia virus
   2858..3327    +  LTR            LTR: long terminal repeat from Moloney murine leukemia virus
   3393..3445    -  CDS            lacI (fragment): lac repressor; lacI; The lac repressor binds to the lac operator to inhibit transcription in E. coli. This inhibition can be relieved by adding lactose or isopropyl-β-D-thiogalactopyranoside (IPTG).
   3628..4216    -  rep_origin     ori: high-copy-number ColE1/pMB1/pBR322/pUC origin of replication
   4380..5240    -  CDS            AmpR: β-lactamase; bla; confers resistance to ampicillin, carbenicillin, and related antibiotics
   5241..5345    -  promoter       AmpR promoter: bla
   5375..5968    +  LTR            LTR: long terminal repeat from Moloney murine leukemia virus
   6031..6230    +  misc_feature   MMLV Ψ: packaging signal of Moloney murine leukemia virus (MMLV)
   6282..6370    +  misc_feature   MESV Ψ (fragment): packaging signal of murine embryonic stem cell virus
   6447..6863    +  CDS            gag (truncated): truncated Moloney murine leukemia virus (MMLV) gag gene lacking the start codon
   6873..179     +  misc_feature   pol region (across the origin): Moloney murine leukemia virus (MMLV) pol region containing the splice acceptor site
