[The description below was written by a language model from this plasmid's Addgene catalogue record and pLannotate feature annotations shown in this document.]
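Description:
pMXs-uORFx2-mNgn2x3HA-P2A-mRuby2 is a Moloney murine leukemia virus-based retroviral expression plasmid built on the Gateway-adapted pMXs-gw backbone, intended for producing gammaretroviral particles that deliver the transgene into mammalian cells. In bacteria it is maintained through a high-copy ColE1/pUC-type origin and selected with ampicillin via the β-lactamase gene. The viral portion comprises a 5' MMLV LTR, the MMLV packaging signal (with a fragment annotated as the MESV Ψ), a truncated gag lacking its start codon, and a pol region carrying the splice acceptor. These elements support packaging of the genomic RNA and expression of the insert. No separate internal promoter is annotated, so transcription is presumably driven by the 5' LTR, as is usual for pMXs vectors. A WPRE downstream of the insert enhances transcript stability and expression, followed by the 3' LTR.

The payload sits between attB1 and attB2 sites left by Gateway recombination. It encodes mouse Neurog2 (Ngn2), a bHLH transcription factor that binds E boxes and promotes neuronal differentiation. Ngn2 carries a C-terminal 3xHA epitope tag and is joined through a P2A self-cleaving peptide to the red fluorescent protein mRuby2. The two proteins are therefore made from one transcript, and red fluorescence reports transduction and relative expression level. The HA tag, P2A and upstream open reading frames named in the record are not individually annotated in the feature table, though there are unannotated gaps where they would be expected. Upstream ORFs generally dampen translation of the downstream coding sequence, so the "uORFx2" element is most likely meant to lower Ngn2 protein output, although the record does not state this. The associated publication examines how transcription factor levels affect direct conversion of cells to motor neurons.
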