Addgene plasmid #233166: pMXs-uORFx2-mNgn2x3HA-P2A-mRuby2
Purpose: Retroviral expression of Ngn2x3HA with mRuby2 fluorescent reporter with upstream open reading frame
Depositing lab: Kate Galloway. Depositing organization: Massachusetts Institute of Technology. Publication: Proliferation history and transcription factor levels drive direct conversion to motor neurons. Wang NB, Lende-Dorn BA, Beitz AM, Han P, Adewumi HO, O'Shea TM, Galloway KE. Cell Syst. 2025 Apr 16;16(4):101205. doi: 10.1016/j.cels.2025.101205. Epub 2025 Mar 13. PubMed 40086434.
Backbone
  Vector backbone: pMXs-gw
  Vector type: Mammalian Expression, Retroviral
Growth in bacteria
  Bacterial resistance: Ampicillin, 100 μg/mL
  Growth temperature: 30°C
  Growth strain: NEB Stable
  Copy number: High Copy
Gene/Insert
  Gene/Insert name: mNgn2x3HA-P2A-mRuby2
  Species: M. musculus (mouse), Synthetic
  Entrez Gene: Neurog2 (a.k.a. Atoh4, Math4A, bHLHa8, ngn-2, ngn2)
  Tag / fusion protein: x3HA (C terminal on insert)
  Cloning method: Gateway Cloning
Terms and licenses: Academic/Nonprofit Terms; Industry Terms: Not Available to Industry
Depositor comments: Please visit https://doi.org/10.1101/2023.11.26.568736 for bioRxiv preprint.
How to cite: pMXs-uORFx2-mNgn2x3HA-P2A-mRuby2 was a gift from Kate Galloway (Addgene plasmid # 233166 ; http://n2t.net/addgene:233166 ; RRID:Addgene_233166)
