>Addgene plasmid #233166 | pMXs-uORFx2-mNgn2x3HA-P2A-mRuby2 | depositor partial sequence | sequence record 458696 | mNgn2x3HA
ATGTTCGTCAAATCTGAGACTCTGGAGTTGAAGGAGGAAGAGGAGGTACTGATGCTGCTGGGCTCGGCTT
CCCCGGCCTCGGCGACCCTGACCCCGATGTCCTCCAGCGCGGACGAGGAGGAGGACGAGGAGCTGCGCCG
GCCGGGCTCCGCGCGTGGGCAGCGTGGAGCGGAAGCCGGGCAGGGGGTGCAGGGCAGTCCGGCGTCGGGT
GCCGGGGGTTGCCGGCCAGGGCGGCTGCTGGGCCTGATGCACGAGTGCAAGCGTCGCCCGTCGCGCTCAC
GGGCCGTCTCCCGAGGTGCCAAGACGGCGGAGACGGTGCAGCGCATCAAGAAGACCCGCAGGCTCAAGGC
CAACAACCGCGAGCGCAACCGCATGCACAACCTAAACGCCGCGCTGGACGCGCTGCGCGAGGTGCTGCCC
ACCTTCCCCGAGGATGCCAAGCTCACGAAGATCGAGACGCTGCGCTTCGCCCACAATTACATCTGGGCGC
TCACCGAGACTCTGCGCCTGGCGGACCACTGCGCCGGCGCCGGTGGCCTCCAGGGGGCGCTCTTCACGGA
GGCGGTGCTCCTGAGCCCGGGAGCTGCGCTCGGCGCCAGCGGGGACAGCCCTTCTCCACCTTCCTCCTGG
AGCTGCACCAACAGCCCGGCGTCATCCTCCAACTCCACGTCCCCATACAGCTGCACTTTATCGCCCGCTA
GCCCCGGGTCAGACGTGGACTACTGGCAGCCCCCACCTCCGGAGAAGCATCGTTATGCGCCTCACCTGCC
CCTCGCCAGGGACTGTATCGGGTCTGGCTCCGGATCAAGTGGTGGCAGCGGATCAGGATATCCATACGAT
GTACCAGACTATGCGGGATCGGGTTACCCCTACGACGTCCCCGACTACGCCGGCTCCGGCTACCCCTACG
ACGTCCCTGATTATGCT
