>Addgene plasmid #233166 | pMXs-uORFx2-mNgn2x3HA-P2A-mRuby2 | depositor partial sequence | sequence record 458697 | mRuby2
ATGGTGTCTAAGGGCGAAGAGCTGATCAAGGAAAATATGCGTATGAAGGTGGTCATGGAAGGTTCGGTCA
ACGGCCACCAATTCAAATGCACAGGTGAAGGAGAAGGCAATCCGTACATGGGAACTCAAACCATGAGGAT
CAAAGTCATCGAGGGAGGACCCCTGCCATTTGCCTTTGACATTCTTGCCACGTCGTTCATGTATGGCAGC
CGTACTTTTATCAAGTACCCGAAAGGCATTCCTGATTTCTTTAAACAGTCCTTTCCTGAGGGTTTTACTT
GGGAAAGAGTTACGAGATACGAAGATGGTGGAGTCGTCACCGTCATGCAGGACACCAGCCTTGAGGATGG
CTGTCTCGTTTACCACGTCCAAGTCAGAGGGGTAAACTTTCCCTCCAATGGTCCCGTGATGCAGAAGAAG
ACCAAGGGTTGGGAGCCTAATACAGAGATGATGTATCCAGCAGATGGTGGTCTGAGGGGATACACTCATA
TGGCACTGAAAGTTGATGGTGGTGGCCATCTGTCTTGCTCTTTCGTAACAACTTACAGGTCAAAAAAGAC
CGTCGGGAACATCAAGATGCCCGGTATCCATGCCGTTGATCACCGCCTGGAAAGGTTAGAGGAAAGTGAC
AATGAAATGTTCGTAGTACAACGCGAACACGCAGTTGCCAAGTTCGCCGGGCTTGGTGGTGGGATGGACG
AGCTGTACAAG
